>Addgene plasmid #53708 | pMiR-CIP2A-miR-375-mutC | depositor partial sequence | sequence record 83954 | pMiR-CIP2A-miR-375-mutC sequence 1191 bps
CAGGCAAAGGTGCTAAAGCTGACGGCAAGTTGGACGCCCGCAAGATCCGCGAGATTCTCATTAAGGCCAA
GAAGGGCGGAAAGATCGCCGTGTAACAATTGGCAGAGCTCAGAATTCGGCACGAGCGGCACGATGAGAAT
ATCTGACATAATGGATGTATATGAAATGAAACTATCCACATTAGCTTCCAAAGAAAGCAGGCTACAAGAT
CTTTTGGAAACAAAAGCTCTAGCCCTTGCACAGGCTGATAGACTGATTGCTCAGCATCGCTGTCAAAGAA
CTCAAGCTGAAACAGAGGCACGGACACTTGCTAGTATGTTGAGAGAAGTTGAGAGAAAAAATGAAGAGCT
TAGTGTGTTGCTGAAGGCGCAGCAAGTTGAATCAGAAAGAGCGCAGAGTGATATTGAGCATCTCTTTCAA
CATAATAGGAAGTTAGAGTCTGTGGCTGAAGAACATGAAATACTGACAAAATCCTACATGGAACTTCTTC
AGAGAAATGAAAGTACTGAAAAGAAGAATAAAGATTTACAGATCACATGTGATTCTCTGATGTTACAAAT
TGAGACAGTGAAAAAGTTGAATGAGTCACTCAAGGAACAAAATGAAAAAAGTATTGCCCAATTAATAGAG
AAAGAAGAACAGAGAAAAGAAGTACAGAATCAGCTAGTAGACAGAGAACATAAGCTAGCAAATTTGCATC
AAAAAACAAAAGTACAAGAAGAAAAGATTAAAACCTTACAAAAGGAAAGGGAAGATAAGGAAGAAACCAT
TGATATCCTTAGAAAAGAATTAAGCAGAACAGAACAGATAAGAAAAGAGTTGAGCATTAAGGCTTCCTCC
CTAGAGGTTCAAAAGGCACAATTAGAAGGTCGTTTGGAAGAGAAAGAGTCCTTGGTGAAACTTCAGCAAG
AGGAATTGAACAAACACTCCCACATGATAGCAATGATCCACAGTTTAAGTGGTGAAAAATAAATCCAGAA
ACTGTGAATCTCAGTATATAGACATTATGGCATTTGGAATTTGTATCTCATGATATTTTTTGATGTTATT
TATCTATTGGAGGGGGGTGGGTAGGGGAGTTANTTGTGACTCGTTACATAGAGGTTATTTATCTANTAAG
TTAAGACCTGAATCTGTGCATGTTTTAATTGATANTGAATAGAAATTATTTTTCTAAGTTTTTTAACNNN
T
