>Addgene plasmid #53708 | pMiR-CIP2A-miR-375-mutC | addgene partial sequence | sequence record 90791 | TK-pA-R 5'-ttgtctccttccgtgtttca-3'
GGGTGGGCGAAGAACTCCAGCATGAGATCCCCGCGCTGGAGGATCATCCAGCCGGCGTCCCGGAAAACGA
TTCCGAAGCCCAACCTTTCATAGAAGGCGGCGGTGGAATCGAAATCTCGTGATGGCAGGTTGGGCGTCGC
TTGGTCGGTCATTTTCTTCGAATCTAGATGCCGCGGCCGCTCTAGAAGTACTCTCGAGTTTTTTTTTTTT
TTTTTTACTTTACTTTTTACTTTTACTCTCTCTATATTTTTATTTTGTAATCTTTAGGACTGTTATACCA
AGAAAGTTTGGTCTTAAGATCTAAATAATCACAAATGAGAATAAATAAGACAGGCAAAACAGAATAGAAA
GCAACTAAGAAAAAGGAAAGAACCTTAGAAAAATGATAATGGAGGTTAAAAATGATTTTCTAATGTAAGA
ACCAAAGAAAACCTTAAGCCATAAAAGCCAGAAACAAAAAGTAAAACTTAGAAAATTAAATTTCTATTCA
AACTATCAAATAAAAAACATGCAACAGATCAGGGTCTTTACTAAATTAGATAATAACTTCTTATTGTTAC
GAAGTCACAAATTAACTCCCCTACCCACCCCCCCTCCAATAGATAAATACATCAAAAATATCATGAGATT
ACAAATTCCAAAATGCCATAATGTCTATATACTGAGATTCACAGTTTCTGGATTTATTTTTCCACCACTT
AAACTGTGGATCATTGCTATCATGTGGGAGTGTTTGTTCAATTCCTCTTGCTGAAGTTTCACCAAGGACT
CTTTCTCTTCCAAACGACCTTCTAATTGTGCCTTTTGAACCTCTAGGGAGGAAGCCTTAATGCTCAACTC
TTTTCTTATCTGTTCTGTTCTGCTTAATTCTTTTCTAAGGATATCAATGGTTTCTTCCTTATCTTCCCTT
TCCTTTTGTAAGGTTTTAATCTTTTCTTC
