>Addgene plasmid #53708 | pMiR-CIP2A-miR-375-mutC | addgene partial sequence | sequence record 90794 | CMV-F 5'-CGCAAATGGGCGGTAGGCGTG-3'
CTATATAAGCAGAGCTCGTTTAGTGAACCGTCAGAATTTTGTAATACGACTCACTATAGGGCGGCCGGGA
ATCGTCGACTGGATCCAGTACCGAGGAGATCTGCGCCGCGTTCGCCATGAGCGAGCTGATCAAGGAGAAC
ATGCACATGAAGCTGTACATGGAGGGCACCGTGAACAACCACCACTTCAAGTGCACATCCGAGGGCGAAG
GCAAGCCCTACGAGGGCACCCAGACCATGAAGATCAAGGTGGTCGAGGGCGGCCCTCTCCCCTTCGCCTT
CGACATCCTGGCTACCAGCTTCATGTACGGCAGCAAAGCCTTCATCAACCACACCCAGGGCATCCCCGAC
TTCTTTAAGCAGTCCTTCCCTGAGGGCTTCACATGGGAGAGAATCACCACATACGAAGACGGGGGCGTGC
TGACCGCTACCCAGGACACCAGCTTCCAGAACGGCTGCATCATCTACAACGTCAAGATCAACGGGGTGAA
CTTCCCATCCAACGGCCCTGTGATGCAGAAGAAAACACGCGGCTGGGAGGCCAACACCGAGATGCTGTAC
CCCGCTGACGGCGGCCTGAGAGGCCACAGCCAGATGGCCCTGAAGCTCGTGGGCGGGGGCTACCTGCACT
GCTCCTTCAAGACCACATACAGATCCAAGAAACCCGCTAAGAACCTCAAGATGCCCGGCTTCCACTTCGT
GGACCACAGACTGGAAAGAATCAAGGAGGCCGACAAAGAGACCTACGTCGAGCAGCACGAGATGGCTGTG
GCCAAGTACTGCGACCTCCCTAGCAAACTGGGGCACAGATCGCGTCCCTCGAGCAGAAACTCATCTCAGA
AGAGGATCTGGCAGCAAATGATATCCTGGATTACAAGGATGACGACGATAAGGTTTAAACGGCCGGCCGC
GGTCATAGCTGTTTCCTGAACAGATCCCGGGTGGCATCCCTGTGACCCCTCCCCAGTGCCTCTCCTGGCC
CTGGAAGTTGCCACTCCAGTGCCCACCAGCCTTGTCCTAATAAAATTAAGTTGCATCATTTTGTCTGACT
A
