>Addgene plasmid #53708 | pMiR-CIP2A-miR-375-mutC | addgene partial sequence | sequence record 90797 | Fluc-F1 5'-AGAAGCTGCGCGGTGGTGTTGTG-3'
CCTAAAGGACTGACCGGCAAGTTGGACGCCCGCAAGATCCGCGAGATTCTCATTAAGGCCAAGAAGGGCG
GAAAGATCGCCGTGTAACAATTGGCAGAGCTCAGAATTCGGCACGAGCGGCACGATGAGAATATCTGACA
TAATGGATGTATATGAAATGAAACTATCCACATTAGCTTCCAAAGAAAGCAGGCTACAAGATCTTTTGGA
AACAAAAGCTCTAGCCCTTGCACAGGCTGATAGACTGATTGCTCAGCATCGCTGTCAAAGAACTCAAGCT
GAAACAGAGGCACGGACACTTGCTAGTATGTTGAGAGAAGTTGAGAGAAAAAATGAAGAGCTTAGTGTGT
TGCTGAAGGCGCAGCAAGTTGAATCAGAAAGAGCGCAGAGTGATATTGAGCATCTCTTTCAACATAATAG
GAAGTTAGAGTCTGTGGCTGAAGAACATGAAATACTGACAAAATCCTACATGGAACTTCTTCAGAGAAAT
GAAAGTACTGAAAAGAAGAATAAAGATTTACAGATCACATGTGATTCTCTGATGTTACAAATTGAGACAG
TGAAAAAGTTGAATGAGTCACTCAAGGAACAAAATGAAAAAAGTATTGCCCAATTAATAGAGAAAGAAGA
ACAGAGAAAAGAAGTACAGAATCAGCTAGTAGACAGAGAACATAAGCTAGCAAATTTGCATCAAAAAACA
AAAGTACAAGAAGAAAAGATTAAAACCTTACAAAAGGAAAGGGAAGATAAGGAAGAAACCATTGATATCC
TTAGAAAAGAATTAAGCAGAACAGAACAGATAAGAAAAGAGTTGAGCATTAAGGCTTCCTCCCTAGAGGT
TCAAAAGGCACAATTAGAAGGTCGTTTGGAAGAGAAAGAGTCCTTGGTGAAACTTCAGCAAGAGGAATTG
AACAAACACTCCCACATGATAGCAATGATCCACAGTTTAAGTGGTGGAAAAATAAATCCAGAAACTGTGA
ATCTCAGTATATAGACATTATGGCATTTTGGAATTTGTAATCTCATGATATTTT
