[The description below was written by a language model from this plasmid's Addgene catalogue record.]
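Description:
pMiR-CIP2A-miR-375-mutC is a luciferase reporter plasmid built on the commercial pMiR-Target backbone (about 7.9 kb), giving a total construct of roughly 9.2 kb. It is propagated in standard E. coli cloning strains under kanamycin selection; the record lists copy number as unknown and gives no feature table, so the origin of replication, the promoter driving the reporter and any additional mammalian markers or reporters on the backbone are not stated here.

The payload is an approximately 1.3 kb fragment of human CIP2A (also known as KIAA1524 or p90), inserted by restriction cloning between EcoRI and NotI sites, both of which are retained. In miRNA target reporters of this type, the candidate target sequence is generally placed downstream of the luciferase coding region so that it becomes part of the reporter transcript; binding of a microRNA to that sequence then lowers luciferase output. The associated work concerns repression of CIP2A by the tumour suppressor miR-375 through multiple interaction sites in the CIP2A coding sequence. This version carries a point mutation in the miR-375 binding site designated "C". The exact nucleotide change is not given in the record, which defers to the publication.

The construct is intended for luciferase reporter assays in transfected cells. Comparing its activity in the presence of miR-375 with that of the wild-type CIP2A reporter, and presumably with reporters mutated at other sites, tests whether site C contributes to miR-375-mediated repression of CIP2A.
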