Addgene plasmid #53708: pMiR-CIP2A-miR-375-mutC
Purpose: Luciferase reporter assay for CIP2A with point mutation on miR-375 binding site
Depositing lab: Edward Chan. Depositing organization: University of Florida. Publication: Tumor suppressor miR-375 regulates MYC expression via repression of CIP2A coding sequence through multiple miRNA-mRNA interactions. Jung HM, Patel RS, Phillips BL, Wang H, Cohen DM, Reinhold WC, Chang LJ, Yang LJ, Chan EK. Mol Biol Cell. 2013 Jun;24(11):1638-48, S1-7. doi: 10.1091/mbc.E12-12-0891. Epub 2013 Apr 3. PubMed 23552692.
Backbone
  Vector backbone: pMiR-Target
  Backbone manufacturer: Origene
  Backbone size w/o insert (bp): 7900
  Total vector size (bp): 9200
  Vector type: Luciferase
Growth in bacteria
  Bacterial resistance: Kanamycin, 50 μg/mL
  Growth temperature: 37°C
  Growth strain: DH5alpha
  Copy number: Unknown
Gene/Insert
  Gene/Insert name: CIP2A (alt names: p90; KIAA1524)
  Species: H. sapiens (human)
  Insert size (bp): 1300
  Mutation: Mutation on miR-375 binding site C (refer to citation)
  GenBank ID: NM_020890.2
  Entrez Gene: CIP2A (a.k.a. KIAA1524, NOCIVA, p90)
  Cloning method: Restriction Enzyme; 5′ cloning site EcoR1 (not destroyed); 3′ cloning site Not1 (not destroyed)
  Sequencing primers: 5′ AGAAGCTGCGCGGTGGTGTTGTG; 3′ CTGGAGGATCATCCAGCCGGCGT
Terms and licenses: Academic/Nonprofit Terms; Industry Terms: Not Available to Industry
How to cite: pMiR-CIP2A-miR-375-mutC was a gift from Edward Chan (Addgene plasmid # 53708 ; http://n2t.net/addgene:53708 ; RRID:Addgene_53708)
